Addgene plasmid #15325: FLAG-MRGBP
Depositing lab: Joan Conaway & Ronald Conaway. Publication: Identification of new subunits of the multiprotein mammalian TRRAP/TIP60-containing histone acetyltransferase complex. Cai Y, Jin J, Tomomori-Sato C, Sato S, Sorokina I, Parmely TJ, Conaway RC, Conaway JW. J Biol Chem. 2003 Oct 31. 278(44):42733-6. 10.1074/jbc.C300389200 PubMed 12963728.
Backbone
  Vector backbone: pcDNA3.1/Hyg(+)
  Backbone size w/o insert (bp): 5601
  Vector type: Mammalian Expression
  Selectable markers: Hygromycin
Growth in bacteria
  Bacterial resistance: Ampicillin, 100 μg/mL
  Growth temperature: 37°C
  Growth strain: DH5alpha
  Copy number: High Copy
Gene/Insert
  Gene/Insert name: MRG-binding protein (alt name: MRGBP)
  Species: H. sapiens (human)
  Insert size (bp): 615
  Entrez Gene: MRGBP (a.k.a. C20orf20, Eaf7, MRG15BP, URCC4)
  Tag / fusion protein: FLAG (N terminal on backbone)
  Cloning method: Restriction Enzyme; 5′ cloning site XhoI (not destroyed); 3′ cloning site BamHI (not destroyed)
  Sequencing primers: 5′ T7; 3′ BGH
Terms and licenses: Academic/Nonprofit Terms; Industry Terms: Not Available to Industry
How to cite: FLAG-MRGBP was a gift from Joan Conaway & Ronald Conaway (Addgene plasmid # 15325 ; http://n2t.net/addgene:15325 ; RRID:Addgene_15325)
