[The description below was written by a language model from this plasmid's Addgene catalogue record.]
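Description:
FLAG-MRGBP is a mammalian expression plasmid built on the pcDNA3.1/Hyg(+) backbone (about 5.6 kb without insert) that encodes human MRG-binding protein (MRGBP, also known as C20orf20, Eaf7, MRG15BP or URCC4) fused to an N-terminal FLAG epitope. The roughly 615 bp coding insert was placed between the XhoI and BamHI sites of the polylinker, and both sites remain intact. The FLAG tag is recorded as lying on the backbone side of the junction, so the protein is produced with the epitope at its amino terminus. The plasmid is maintained in E. coli as a high-copy replicon under ampicillin selection. A hygromycin resistance marker allows transfected mammalian cells to be selected, including for the derivation of stable lines.

The record does not list the promoter or other regulatory elements, and no feature table is provided. Vectors of the pcDNA3.1 family normally drive the insert from the CMV immediate-early promoter and terminate with the bovine growth hormone polyadenylation signal. This is consistent with the T7 and BGH sequencing primers given as flanking the cloning site.

The associated publication concerns the identification of new subunits of the mammalian TRRAP/TIP60 histone acetyltransferase complex. This suggests the construct was made to express epitope-tagged MRGBP in mammalian cells for anti-FLAG detection and affinity purification or co-immunoprecipitation of associated proteins, although the record does not state a specific use.
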