>Addgene plasmid #15325 | FLAG-MRGBP | addgene partial sequence | sequence record 127866 | CMV-F 5'-CGCAAATGGGCGGTAGGCGTG-3'
GAGAACCCACTGCTTACTGGCTTATCGAAATTAATACGACTCACTATAGGGAGACCCAAGCTGGCTAGCA
TGCCAGACTACAAGGACGATGATGACAAGCTCGAGATGGGAGAGGCCGAGGTGGGCGGCGGGGGCGCCGC
AGGCGACAAGGGCCCGGGGGAGGCGGCCACCAGCCCGGCGGAGGAGACAGTGGTGTGGAGCCCCGAGGTG
GAGGTGTGCCTCTTCCACGCCATGCTGGGCCACAAGCCCGTCGGTGTGAACCGACACTTCCACATGATTT
GTATTCGGGACAAGTTCAGCCAGAACATCGGGCGGCAGGTCCCATCCAAGGTCATCTGGGACCATCTGAG
CACCATGTACGACATGCAGGCGCTGCATGAGTCTGAGATTCTTCCATTCCCGAATCCAGAGAGGAACTTC
GTCCTTCCAGAAGAGATCATTCAGGAGGTCCGAGAAGGAAAAGTGATGATAGAAGAGGAGATGAAAGAGG
AGATGAAGGAAGACGTGGACCCCCACAATGGGGCTGACGATGTTTTTTCATCTTCAGGGAGTTTGGGGAA
AGCATCAGAAAAATCCAGCAAAGACAAAGAGAAGAACTCCTCAGACTTGGGGTGCAAAGAAGGCGCAGAC
AAGCGGAAGCGCAGCCGGGTCACCGACAAAGTCCTGACCGCAAACAGCAACCCTTCCAGTCCCAGTGCTG
CCAAGCGGCGCCGCACGTAGGGATCCGGTACCGTCGAGTCTAGAGGGCCCGTTTAAACCCGCTGATCAGC
CTCGACTGTGCCTTCTAGTTGCCAGCCATCTGTTGTTTGCCC
